Addgene plasmid #20018: p50 cFlag pcDNA3
Depositing lab: Stephen Smale. Depositing organization: University of California, Los Angeles (UCLA).
Backbone
  Vector backbone: cFlag pcDNA3
  Backbone manufacturer: Invitrogen
  Backbone size w/o insert (bp): 5400
  Vector type: Mammalian Expression
  Selectable markers: Neomycin (select with G418)
Growth in bacteria
  Bacterial resistance: Ampicillin, 100 μg/mL
  Growth temperature: 37°C
  Growth strain: DH5alpha
  Growth instructions: DH5-alpha
  Copy number: High Copy
Gene/Insert
  Gene/Insert name: Nfkb1 (alt name: p50)
  Species: M. musculus (mouse)
  Insert size (bp): 1284
  Mutation: Truncated at the p105 ligation site. It codes for Nfkb1 residues 1-428.
  Entrez Gene: Nfkb1 (a.k.a. NF-KB1, NF-kappaB, NF-kappaB1, p105, p50, p50/p105)
  Tag / fusion protein: Flag (C terminal on backbone)
  Cloning method: Restriction Enzyme; 5′ cloning site XhoI (not destroyed); 3′ cloning site BamHI (not destroyed)
  Sequencing primers: 5′ T7; 3′ SP6
Terms and licenses: Academic/Nonprofit Terms; Industry Terms: Not Available to Industry
Depositor comments: See cFlag pcDNA3 plasmid for backbone information. 5' insert restriction site flanked by kozak/start site (CCACCATG).
How to cite: p50 cFlag pcDNA3 was a gift from Stephen Smale (Addgene plasmid # 20018 ; http://n2t.net/addgene:20018 ; RRID:Addgene_20018)
