[The description below was written by a language model from this plasmid's Addgene catalogue record and pLannotate feature annotations shown in this document.]
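Description:
p50 cFlag pcDNA3 is a mammalian expression plasmid built on cFlag pcDNA3, a derivative of Invitrogen's pcDNA3 that supplies a C-terminal FLAG epitope from the backbone. It is propagated in E. coli as a high-copy plasmid through a ColE1/pUC-type origin and selected with ampicillin via the β-lactamase gene. An f1 origin is also present. For selecting stably transfected mammalian cells, it carries a neomycin phosphotransferase cassette driven by the SV40 enhancer/early promoter and terminated by the SV40 poly(A) signal, which confers G418 resistance. The sequenced record is 6,761 nt, consistent with the roughly 5.4 kb backbone plus the insert.

The payload is a 1,284 bp fragment of mouse Nfkb1 encoding residues 1–428. This is the p50 form of the NF-κB1 protein, produced here by truncating the p105 precursor coding sequence rather than relying on its processing. The fragment was cloned between XhoI and BamHI, with a Kozak/start sequence placed next to the 5′ site, and it reads in frame into the downstream FLAG tag. Transcription is driven by the human CMV immediate-early enhancer and promoter and terminated by the bovine growth hormone polyadenylation signal. T7 and SP6 phage promoters flank the insert and serve as sequencing primer sites; the T7 promoter lies in the sense orientation and could also support in vitro transcription. The short fragments annotated as HIV-1 LTR, ble, lacI and bom appear to be partial matches to backbone sequence rather than functional elements.

The record does not state a specific purpose, but the design suits transient or stable expression of FLAG-tagged p50 in mammalian cells, where the epitope allows detection or immunoprecipitation in studies of NF-κB dimers and transcriptional regulation.
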