Features (pLannotate 1.2.2; 23 found; start..end, strand, type, name):
      1..1287    +  CDS            Nfkb1 (fragment): NFKB1_MOUSE - Experimental evidence at protein level: Swiss-Prot protein existence level 1. NF-kappa-B is a pleiotropic transcription factor present in almost all cell types and is the endpoint of a series of signal transduction events that are initiated by a vast array of stimuli related to many biological processes such as inflammation, immunity, differentiation, cell growth, tumorigenesis and apoptosis. NF-kappa-B is a homo- or heterodimeric complex formed by the Rel-like domain- containing proteins RELA/p65, RELB, NFKB1/p105, NFKB1/p50, REL and NFKB2/p52 and the heterodimeric p65-p50 compl
   1297..1317    +  CDS            FLAG (fragment): FLAG® epitope tag, followed by an enterokinase cleavage site
   1330..1348    -  promoter       SP6 promoter: promoter for bacteriophage SP6 RNA polymerase
   1374..1598    +  polyA_signal   bGH poly(A) signal: bovine growth hormone polyadenylation signal
   1602..1623    +  promoter       SV40 promoter (fragment): SV40 enhancer and early promoter
   1644..2072    +  rep_origin     f1 ori (sequence partly withheld): f1 bacteriophage origin of replication; arrow indicates direction of (+) strand synthesis
   2099..2170    +  promoter       SV40 promoter (fragment): SV40 enhancer and early promoter
   2171..2487    +  promoter       SV40 promoter: SV40 enhancer and early promoter
   2554..3345    +  CDS            neo: KKA2_KLEPN - Also known as kan, nptII. Experimental evidence at protein level: Swiss-Prot protein existence level 1. Resistance to kanamycin, neomycin, paromomycin, ribostamycin, butirosin and gentamicin B. From Klebsiella pneumoniae.
   3369..3527    +  CDS            ble (fragment): BLE_KLEPN - Experimental evidence at protein level: Swiss-Prot protein existence level 1. Binding protein with a strong affinity to the bleomycin family of antibiotics. Binds to CL990; an antimitotic-antibiotic compound. From Klebsiella pneumoniae.
   3522..3643    +  polyA_signal   SV40 poly(A) signal: SV40 polyadenylation signal
   3716..3732    -  protein_bind   lac operator: The lac repressor binds to the lac operator to inhibit transcription in E. coli. This inhibition can be relieved by adding lactose or isopropyl-β-D-thiogalactopyranoside (IPTG). lac repressor encoded by lacI
   3740..3770    -  promoter       lac promoter: promoter for the E. coli lac operon
   3785..3806    -  protein_bind   CAP binding site: CAP binding activates transcription in the presence of cAMP. E. coli catabolite activator protein
   3819..3911    -  CDS            lacI (fragment): lac repressor; lacI; The lac repressor binds to the lac operator to inhibit transcription in E. coli. This inhibition can be relieved by adding lactose or isopropyl-β-D-thiogalactopyranoside (IPTG).
   4094..4682    -  rep_origin     ori: high-copy-number ColE1/pMB1/pBR322/pUC origin of replication
   4853..5713    -  CDS            AmpR: β-lactamase; bla; confers resistance to ampicillin, carbenicillin, and related antibiotics
   5714..5818    -  promoter       AmpR promoter: bla
   5877..5929    -  misc_feature   bom (fragment): basis of mobility region from pBR322
   6084..6463    +  enhancer       CMV enhancer: human cytomegalovirus immediate early enhancer
   6464..6667    +  promoter       CMV promoter: human cytomegalovirus (CMV) immediate early promoter
   6663..6696    +  LTR            5' LTR (truncated) (fragment): truncated 5' long terminal repeat (LTR) from HIV-1
   6712..6730    +  promoter       T7 promoter: promoter for bacteriophage T7 RNA polymerase
>Addgene plasmid #20018 | p50 cFlag pcDNA3 | addgene full sequence | sequence record 169435 | Addgene NGS Result
ATGGCAGACGATGATCCCTACGGAACTGGGCAAATGTTTCATTTGAACACTGCTTTGACTCACTCAATAT
TTAATGCAGAATTATATTCACCAGAAATACCACTGTCAACAGATGGCCCATACCTTCAAATATTAGAGCA
ACCAAAACAGAGGGGATTTCGATTCCGCTATGTGTGTGAAGGCCCATCACACGGAGGGCTTCCGGGAGCC
TCTAGTGAGAAGAACAAGAAATCCTACCCACAGGTCAAAATTTGCAACTATGTGGGGCCTGCAAAGGTTA
TCGTTCAGTTGGTCACAAATGGAAAAAACATCCACCTGCACGCCCACAGCCTGGTGGGCAAGCACTGTGA
GGACGGGGTATGCACCGTAACAGCAGGACCCAAGGACATGGTGGTTGGCTTTGCAAACCTGGGAATACTT
CATGTGACTAAGAAAAAGGTATTTGAAACACTGGAAGCACGGATGACAGAGGCGTGTATTAGGGGCTATA
ATCCTGGACTTCTGGTGCATTCTGACCTTGCCTATCTACAAGCAGAAGGCGGAGGAGACCGGCAACTCAC
AGACAGAGAGAAGGAGATCATCCGCCAGGCAGCCGTGCAGCAGACCAAGGAGATGGACCTGAGCGTGGTG
CGCCTCATGTTCACAGCCTTCCTCCCTGACAGCACTGGCAGCTTCACTCGGAGACTGGAGCCTGTGGTGT
CAGACGCCATCTATGATAGCAAAGCCCCGAATGCATCCAACCTGAAAATCGTGAGAATGGACAGAACAGC
AGGATGTGTGACGGGAGGGGAGGAGATTTACCTTCTCTGTGACAAGGTTCAGAAAGATGACATCCAGATT
CGGTTTTATGAAGAGGAAGAAAATGGCGGAGTTTGGGAAGGATTTGGGGACTTTTCCCCCACGGATGTTC
ATAGACAGTTTGCCATTGTCTTCAAAACGCCAAAGTATAAGGATGTCAACATTACAAAGCCAGCTTCCGT
GTTTGTTCAGCTTCGGAGGAAATCAGACCTGGAAACTAGTGAACCGAAACCCTTTCTCTACTACCCTGAA
ATCAAAGACAAAGAGGAAGTGCAAAGGAAACGCCAGAAGCTTATGCCGAACTTCTCGGACAGCTTCGGCG
GCGGCAGTGGAGCGGGAGCCGGTGGTGGAGGCATGTTCGGTAGTGGCGGTGGCGGAGGGAGTACCGGAAG
CCCTGGCCCAGGGTATGGCTACTCGAACTACGGATTTCCTCCCTACGGTGGGATTACATTCCATCCCGGA
GTCACGAAATCCAACGCAGGGGTCACCGGATCCGACTACAAGGACGACGATGACAAGTAAGAATTCTATT
CTATAGTGTCACCTAAATGCTAGAGCTCGCTGATCAGCCTCGACTGTGCCTTCTAGTTGCCAGCCATCTG
TTGTTTGCCCCTCCCCCGTGCCTTCCTTGACCCTGGAAGGTGCCACTCCCACTGTCCTTTCCTAATAAAA
TGAGGAAATTGCATCGCATTGTCTGAGTAGGTGTCATTCTATTCTGGGGGGTGGGGTGGGGCAGGACAGC
AAGGGGGAGGATTGGGAAGACAATAGCAGGCATGCTGGGGATGCGGTGGGCTCTATGGCTTCTGAGGCGG
AAAGAACCAGCTGGGGCTCTAGGGGGTATCCCC
[124 nt withheld, positions 1644-1767]
C
[91 nt withheld, positions 1769-1859]
A
[49 nt withheld, positions 1861-1909]
CCTTTGACGTTGGAGTCCACGTTCTTT
[37 nt withheld, positions 1937-1973]
ACCCTATCTCGGTCTATTCTTTTGATTTATAAGGGATTTTGCCGATTTCGGCCTATTGGTTAAAAAATGA
GCTGATTTAACAAAAATTTAACGCGAATTAATTCTGTGGAATGTGTGTCAGTTAGGGTGTGGAAAGTCCC
CAGGCTCCCCAGCAGGCAGAAGTATGCAAAGCATGCATCTCAATTAGTCAGCAACCAGGTGTGGAAAGTC
CCCAGGCTCCCCAGCAGGCAGAAGTATGCAAAGCATGCATCTCAATTAGTCAGCAACCAGGTGTGGAAAG
TCCCCAGGCTCCCCAGCAGGCAGAAGTATGCAAAGCATGCATCTCAATTAGTCAGCAACCATAGTCCCGC
CCCTAACTCCGCCCATCCCGCCCCTAACTCCGCCCAGTTCCGCCCATTCTCCGCCCCATGGCTGACTAAT
TTTTTTTATTTATGCAGAGGCCGAGGCCGCCTCTGCCTCTGAGCTATTCCAGAAGTAGTGAGGAGGCTTT
TTTGGAGGCCTAGGCTTTTGCAAAAAGCTCCCGGGAGCTTGTATATCCATTTTCGGATCTGATCAAGAGA
CAGGATGAGGATCGTTTCGCATGATTGAACAAGATGGATTGCACGCAGGTTCTCCGGCCGCTTGGGTGGA
GAGGCTATTCGGCTATGACTGGGCACAACAGACAATCGGCTGCTCTGATGCCGCCGTGTTCCGGCTGTCA
GCGCAGGGGCGCCCGGTTCTTTTTGTCAAGACCGACCTGTCCGGTGCCCTGAATGAACTGCAGGACGAGG
CAGCGCGGCTATCGTGGCTGGCCACGACGGGCGTTCCTTGCGCAGCTGTGCTCGACGTTGTCACTGAAGC
GGGAAGGGACTGGCTGCTATTGGGCGAAGTGCCGGGGCAGGATCTCCTGTCATCTCACCTTGCTCCTGCC
GAGAAAGTATCCATCATGGCTGATGCAATGCGGCGGCTGCATACGCTTGATCCGGCTACCTGCCCATTCG
ACCACCAAGCGAAACATCGCATCGAGCGAGCACGTACTCGGATGGAAGCCGGTCTTGTCGATCAGGATGA
TCTGGACGAAGAGCATCAGGGGCTCGCGCCAGCCGAACTGTTCGCCAGGCTCAAGGCGCGCATGCCCGAC
GGCGAGGATCTCGTCGTGACCCATGGCGATGCCTGCTTGCCGAATATCATGGTGGAAAATGGCCGCTTTT
CTGGATTCATCGACTGTGGCCGGCTGGGTGTGGCGGACCGCTATCAGGACATAGCGTTGGCTACCCGTGA
TATTGCTGAAGAGCTTGGCGGCGAATGGGCTGACCGCTTCCTCGTGCTTTACGGTATCGCCGCTCCCGAT
TCGCAGCGCATCGCCTTCTATCGCCTTCTTGACGAGTTCTTCTGAGCGGGACTCTGGGGTTCGAAATGAC
CGACCAAGCGACGCCCAACCTGCCATCACGAGATTTCGATTCCACCGCCGCCTTCTATGAAAGGTTGGGC
TTCGGAATCGTTTTCCGGGACGCCGGCTGGATGATCCTCCAGCGCGGGGATCTCATGCTGGAGTTCTTCG
CCCACCCCAACTTGTTTATTGCAGCTTATAATGGTTACAAATAAAGCAATAGCATCACAAATTTCACAAA
TAAAGCATTTTTTTCACTGCATTCTAGTTGTGGTTTGTCCAAACTCATCAATGTATCTTATCATGTCTGT
ATACCGTCGACCTCTAGCTAGAGCTTGGCGTAATCATGGTCATAGCTGTTTCCTGTGTGAAATTGTTATC
CGCTCACAATTCCACACAACATACGAGCCGGAAGCATAAAGTGTAAAGCCTGGGGTGCCTAATGAGTGAG
CTAACTCACATTAATTGCGTTGCGCTCACTGCCCGCTTTCCAGTCGGGAAACCTGTCGTGCCAGCTGCAT
TAATGAATCGGCCAACGCGCGGGGAGAGGCGGTTTGCGTATTGGGCGCTCTTCCGCTTCCTCGCTCACTG
ACTCGCTGCGCTCGGTCGTTCGGCTGCGGCGAGCGGTATCAGCTCACTCAAAGGCGGTAATACGGTTATC
CACAGAATCAGGGGATAACGCAGGAAAGAACATGTGAGCAAAAGGCCAGCAAAAGGCCAGGAACCGTAAA
AAGGCCGCGTTGCTGGCGTTTTTCCATAGGCTCCGCCCCCCTGACGAGCATCACAAAAATCGACGCTCAA
GTCAGAGGTGGCGAAACCCGACAGGACTATAAAGATACCAGGCGTTTCCCCCTGGAAGCTCCCTCGTGCG
CTCTCCTGTTCCGACCCTGCCGCTTACCGGATACCTGTCCGCCTTTCTCCCTTCGGGAAGCGTGGCGCTT
TCTCATAGCTCACGCTGTAGGTATCTCAGTTCGGTGTAGGTCGTTCGCTCCAAGCTGGGCTGTGTGCACG
AACCCCCCGTTCAGCCCGACCGCTGCGCCTTATCCGGTAACTATCGTCTTGAGTCCAACCCGGTAAGACA
CGACTTATCGCCACTGGCAGCAGCCACTGGTAACAGGATTAGCAGAGCGAGGTATGTAGGCGGTGCTACA
GAGTTCTTGAAGTGGTGGCCTAACTACGGCTACACTAGAAGAACAGTATTTGGTATCTGCGCTCTGCTGA
AGCCAGTTACCTTCGGAAAAAGAGTTGGTAGCTCTTGATCCGGCAAACAAACCACCGCTGGTAGCGGTGG
TTTTTTTGTTTGCAAGCAGCAGATTACGCGCAGAAAAAAAGGATCTCAAGAAGATCCTTTGATCTTTTCT
ACGGGGTCTGACGCTCAGTGGAACGAAAACTCACGTTAAGGGATTTTGGTCATGAGATTATCAAAAAGGA
TCTTCACCTAGATCCTTTTAAATTAAAAATGAAGTTTTAAATCAATCTAAAGTATATATGAGTAAACTTG
GTCTGACAGTTACCAATGCTTAATCAGTGAGGCACCTATCTCAGCGATCTGTCTATTTCGTTCATCCATA
GTTGCCTGACTCCCCGTCGTGTAGATAACTACGATACGGGAGGGCTTACCATCTGGCCCCAGTGCTGCAA
TGATACCGCGAGACCCACGCTCACCGGCTCCAGATTTATCAGCAATAAACCAGCCAGCCGGAAGGGCCGA
GCGCAGAAGTGGTCCTGCAACTTTATCCGCCTCCATCCAGTCTATTAATTGTTGCCGGGAAGCTAGAGTA
AGTAGTTCGCCAGTTAATAGTTTGCGCAACGTTGTTGCCATTGCTACAGGCATCGTGGTGTCACGCTCGT
CGTTTGGTATGGCTTCATTCAGCTCCGGTTCCCAACGATCAAGGCGAGTTACATGATCCCCCATGTTGTG
CAAAAAAGCGGTTAGCTCCTTCGGTCCTCCGATCGTTGTCAGAAGTAAGTTGGCCGCAGTGTTATCACTC
ATGGTTATGGCAGCACTGCATAATTCTCTTACTGTCATGCCATCCGTAAGATGCTTTTCTGTGACTGGTG
AGTACTCAACCAAGTCATTCTGAGAATAGTGTATGCGGCGACCGAGTTGCTCTTGCCCGGCGTCAATACG
GGATAATACCGCGCCACATAGCAGAACTTTAAAAGTGCTCATCATTGGAAAACGTTCTTCGGGGCGAAAA
CTCTCAAGGATCTTACCGCTGTTGAGATCCAGTTCGATGTAACCCACTCGTGCACCCAACTGATCTTCAG
CATCTTTTACTTTCACCAGCGTTTCTGGGTGAGCAAAAACAGGAAGGCAAAATGCCGCAAAAAAGGGAAT
AAGGGCGACACGGAAATGTTGAATACTCATACTCTTCCTTTTTCAATATTATTGAAGCATTTATCAGGGT
TATTGTCTCATGAGCGGATACATATTTGAATGTATTTAGAAAAATAAACAAATAGGGGTTCCGCGCACAT
TTCCCCGAAAAGTGCCACCTGACGTCGACGGATCGGGAGATCTCCCGATCCCCTATGGTGCACTCTCAGT
ACAATCTGCTCTGATGCCGCATAGTTAAGCCAGTATCTGCTCCCTGCTTGTGTGTTGGAGGTCGCTGAGT
AGTGCGCGAGCAAAATTTAAGCTACAACAAGGCAAGGCTTGACCGACAATTGCATGAAGAATCTGCTTAG
GGTTAGGCGTTTTGCGCTGCTTCGCGATGTACGGGCCAGATATACGCGTTGACATTGATTATTGACTAGT
TATTAATAGTAATCAATTACGGGGTCATTAGTTCATAGCCCATATATGGAGTTCCGCGTTACATAACTTA
CGGTAAATGGCCCGCCTGGCTGACCGCCCAACGACCCCCGCCCATTGACGTCAATAATGACGTATGTTCC
CATAGTAACGCCAATAGGGACTTTCCATTGACGTCAATGGGTGGAGTATTTACGGTAAACTGCCCACTTG
GCAGTACATCAAGTGTATCATATGCCAAGTACGCCCCCTATTGACGTCAATGACGGTAAATGGCCCGCCT
GGCATTATGCCCAGTACATGACCTTATGGGACTTTCCTACTTGGCAGTACATCTACGTATTAGTCATCGC
TATTACCATGGTGATGCGGTTTTGGCAGTACATCAATGGGCGTGGATAGCGGTTTGACTCACGGGGATTT
CCAAGTCTCCACCCCATTGACGTCAATGGGAGTTTGTTTTGGCACCAAAATCAACGGGACTTTCCAAAAT
GTCGTAACAACTCCGCCCCATTGACGCAAATGGGCGGTAGGCGTGTACGGTGGGAGGTCTATATAAGCAG
AGCTCTCTGGCTAACTAGAGAACCCACTGCTTACTGGCTTATCGAAATTAATACGACTCACTATAGGGAG
ACCCAAGCTTATCTAGACTCGAGCCACC
