>Addgene plasmid #20018 | p50 cFlag pcDNA3 | addgene partial sequence | sequence record 96118 | CMV-F 5'-CGCAAATGGGCGGTAGGCGTG-3'
CTATATAAGCAGAGCTCTCTGGCTAACTAGAGAACCCACTGCTTACTGGCTTATCGAAATTAATACGACT
CACTATAGGGAGACCCAAGCTTATCTAGACTCGAGCCACCATGGCAGACGATGATCCCTACGGAACTGGG
CAAATGTTTCATTTGAACACTGCTTTGACTCACTCAATATTTAATGCAGAATTATATTCACCAGAAATAC
CACTGTCAACAGATGGCCCATACCTTCAAATATTAGAGCAACCAAAACAGAGGGGATTTCGATTCCGCTA
TGTGTGTGAAGGCCCATCACACGGAGGGCTTCCGGGAGCCTCTAGTGAGAAGAACAAGAAATCCTACCCA
CAGGTCAAAATTTGCAACTATGTGGGGCCTGCAAAGGTTATCGTTCAGTTGGTCACAAATGGAAAAAACA
TCCACCTGCACGCCCACAGCCTGGTGGGCAAGCACTGTGAGGACGGGGTATGCACCGTAACAGCAGGACC
CAAGGACATGGTGGTTGGCTTTGCAAACCTGGGAATACTTCATGTGACTAAGAAAAAGGTATTTGAAACA
CTGGAAGCACGGATGACAGAGGCGTGTATTAGGGGCTATAATCCTGGACTTCTGGTGCATTCTGACCTTG
CCTATCTACAAGCAGAAGGCGGAGGAGACCGGCAACTCACAGACAGAGAGAAGGAGATCATCCGCCAGGC
AGCCGTGCAGCAGACCAAGGAGATGGACCTGAGCGTGGTGCGCCTCATGTTCACAGCCTTCCTCCCTGAC
AGCACTGGCAGCTTCACTCGGAGACTGGAGCCTGTGGTGTCAGACGCCATCTATGATAGCAAAGCCCCGA
ATGCATCCAACCTGAAAATCGTGAGAATGGACAGAACAGCAGGATGTGTGACGGGAGGGGAGGAGATTTA
CCTTCTCTGTGACAAGGTTCAGAAAGATGACATCCAGATTCGGTTTTATGAAGAGGAAGAAAATGGCGGA
GTTTGGGAAGGATTTGGGGACTTTTCCCCCACGGATGTTCATAGACAGTTTGCCATTGTCTTCAAAACGC
CAAAGTATAAGGATGTCAACATTACAAAGCC
