>Addgene plasmid #20018 | p50 cFlag pcDNA3 | addgene partial sequence | sequence record 96124 | BGH-rev 5'-TAGAAGGCACAGTCGAGG-3'
CATTTAGGTGACACTATAGAATAGAATTCTTACTTGTCATCGTCGTCCTTGTAGTCGGATCCGGTGACCC
CTGCGTTGGATTTCGTGACTCCGGGATGGAATGTAATCCCACCGTAGGGAGGAAATCCGTAGTTCGAGTA
GCCATACCCTGGGCCAGGGCTTCCGGTACTCCCTCCGCCACCGCCACTACCGAACATGCCTCCACCACCG
GCTCCCGCTCCACTGCCGCCGCCGAAGCTGTCCGAGAAGTTCGGCATAAGCTTCTGGCGTTTCCTTTGCA
CTTCCTCTTTGTCTTTGATTTCAGGGTAGTAGAGAAAGGGTTTCGGTTCACTAGTTTCCAGGTCTGATTT
CCTCCGAAGCTGAACAAACACGGAAGCTGGCTTTGTAATGTTGACATCCTTATACTTTGGCGTTTTGAAG
ACAATGGCAAACTGTCTATGAACATCCGTGGGGGAAAAGTCCCCAAATCCTTCCCAAACTCCGCCATTTT
CTTCCTCTTCATAAAACCGAATCTGGATGTCATCTTTCTGAACCTTGTCACAGAGAAGGTAAATCTCCTC
CCCTCCCGTCACACATCCTGCTGTTCTGTCCATTCTCACGATTTTCAGGTTGGATGCATTCGGGGCTTTG
CTATCATAGATGGCGTCTGACACCACAGGCTCCAGTCTCCGAGTGAAGCTGCCAGTGCTGTCAGGGAGGA
AGGCTGTGAACATGAGGCGCACCACGCTCAGGTCCATCTCCTTGGTCTGCTGCACGGCTGCCTGGCGGAT
GATCTCCTTCTCTCTGTCTGTGAGTTGCCGGTCTCCTCCGCCTTCTGCTTGTAGATAGGCAAGGTCAGAA
TGCACCAGAAGTCCAGGATTATAGCCCCTAATACACGCCTCTGTCATCCGTGCTTCCAGTGTTTCAAATA
CCTTTTTCTTAGTCACATGAAGTATTCCCAGGTTTGCAAAGCCAACCACCATGTCCTTGGGTCCTGCTGT
TACGGTGCATACCCCGTCCTCACAGTGCTTGCCCACCAGGCTGTGGGCGTGCAGGTGGATGTTTTT
